Addgene plasmid #201489: NbV5-HiBiT
Purpose: NanoBit detection of V5-tagged protein
Depositing lab: Patrick Giguère. Depositing organization: University of Ottawa. Publication: Development of a V5-tag-directed nanobody and its implementation as an intracellular biosensor of GPCR signalling. Zeghal M, Matte K, Venes A, Patel S, Laroche G, Sarvan S, Joshi M, Rain JC, Couture JF, Giguere PM. J Biol Chem. 2023 Jul 28:105107. doi: 10.1016/j.jbc.2023.105107. PubMed 37517699.
Backbone
  Vector backbone: pcDNA3.1+
  Backbone manufacturer: Invitrogen
  Backbone size w/o insert (bp): 5428
  Vector type: Mammalian Expression
  Selectable markers: Neomycin (select with G418)
Growth in bacteria
  Bacterial resistance: Ampicillin, 100 μg/mL
  Growth temperature: 37°C
  Growth strain: DH5alpha
  Copy number: High Copy
Gene/Insert
  Gene/Insert name: NbV5-HiBiT
  Species: Synthetic
  Insert size (bp): 438
  Promoter: CMV
  Tag / fusion protein: HiBit (C terminal on insert)
  Cloning method: Restriction Enzyme; 5′ cloning site HindIII (not destroyed); 3′ cloning site XbaI (not destroyed)
  Sequencing primers: 5′ CMV-F; 3′ Bgh-R
Resource information
  A portion of this plasmid was derived from a plasmid made by: Synthetic
Terms and licenses: Academic/Nonprofit Terms; Industry Terms: Not Available to Industry
How to cite: NbV5-HiBiT was a gift from Patrick Giguère (Addgene plasmid # 201489 ; http://n2t.net/addgene:201489 ; RRID:Addgene_201489)
