[The description below was written by a language model from this plasmid's Addgene catalogue record and pLannotate feature annotations shown in this document.]
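Description:
NbV5-HiBiT is a mammalian expression plasmid built on the pcDNA3.1+ backbone that encodes a synthetic nanobody directed against the V5 epitope tag, fused at its C terminus to the HiBiT peptide. The 438 bp insert sits between the HindIII and XbaI sites, downstream of the human cytomegalovirus immediate-early enhancer and promoter and upstream of the bovine growth hormone polyadenylation signal. A T7 promoter lies just before the coding region. The automated annotation labels most of the open reading frame as a fragment resembling a human IGHV3-23 heavy-chain variable region. This reflects the immunoglobulin variable-domain fold shared by nanobodies, not a human antibody gene. The short hits called as an HIV-1 LTR fragment, a ble fragment and a lacI fragment are most likely annotation artefacts of backbone sequence rather than functional parts.

In bacteria, the plasmid replicates from a high-copy ColE1/pUC-type origin and is selected with ampicillin through the β-lactamase gene. It also carries an f1 origin for single-stranded DNA production. For stable selection in mammalian cells, an SV40 early promoter drives the neomycin phosphotransferase gene, which confers G418 resistance and is terminated by an SV40 polyadenylation signal.

HiBiT is the small high-affinity fragment of split NanoLuc luciferase, and it regains luminescent activity when it pairs with the larger LgBiT fragment. Expressed inside cells, the nanobody carries HiBiT to any V5-tagged protein, so that protein can be detected by NanoBiT complementation. The associated publication describes the V5-directed nanobody as an intracellular biosensor of GPCR signalling. The record does not specify a complementary LgBiT partner construct.
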