Features (pLannotate 1.2.2; 20 found; start..end, strand, type, name):
     28..80      -  misc_feature   bom (fragment): basis of mobility region from pBR322
    235..614     +  enhancer       CMV enhancer: human cytomegalovirus immediate early enhancer
    615..818     +  promoter       CMV promoter: human cytomegalovirus (CMV) immediate early promoter
    814..847     +  LTR            5' LTR (truncated) (fragment): truncated 5' long terminal repeat (LTR) from HIV-1
    863..881     +  promoter       T7 promoter: promoter for bacteriophage T7 RNA polymerase
    890..1216    +  CDS            IGHV3-23 (fragment): HV323_HUMAN - Experimental evidence at protein level: Swiss-Prot protein existence level 1. V region of the variable domain of immunoglobulin heavy chains that participates in the antigen recognition (PubMed:24600447). Immunoglobulins, also known as antibodies, are membrane-bound or secreted glycoproteins produced by B lymphocytes. In the recognition phase of humoral immunity, the membrane-bound immunoglobulins serve as receptors which, upon binding of a specific antigen, trigger the clonal expansion and differentiation of B lymphocytes into immunoglobulins- secreting plasma cells. Secreted im
   1398..1622    +  polyA_signal   bGH poly(A) signal: bovine growth hormone polyadenylation signal
   1626..1647    +  promoter       SV40 promoter (fragment): SV40 enhancer and early promoter
   1668..2096    +  rep_origin     f1 ori (sequence partly withheld): f1 bacteriophage origin of replication; arrow indicates direction of (+) strand synthesis
   2110..2439    +  promoter       SV40 promoter: SV40 enhancer and early promoter
   2506..3297    +  CDS            neo: KKA2_KLEPN - Also known as kan, nptII. Experimental evidence at protein level: Swiss-Prot protein existence level 1. Resistance to kanamycin, neomycin, paromomycin, ribostamycin, butirosin and gentamicin B. From Klebsiella pneumoniae.
   3321..3479    +  CDS            ble (fragment): BLE_KLEPN - Experimental evidence at protein level: Swiss-Prot protein existence level 1. Binding protein with a strong affinity to the bleomycin family of antibiotics. Binds to CL990; an antimitotic-antibiotic compound. From Klebsiella pneumoniae.
   3474..3595    +  polyA_signal   SV40 poly(A) signal: SV40 polyadenylation signal
   3668..3684    -  protein_bind   lac operator: The lac repressor binds to the lac operator to inhibit transcription in E. coli. This inhibition can be relieved by adding lactose or isopropyl-β-D-thiogalactopyranoside (IPTG). lac repressor encoded by lacI
   3692..3722    -  promoter       lac promoter: promoter for the E. coli lac operon
   3737..3758    -  protein_bind   CAP binding site: CAP binding activates transcription in the presence of cAMP. E. coli catabolite activator protein
   3771..3863    -  CDS            lacI (fragment): lac repressor; lacI; The lac repressor binds to the lac operator to inhibit transcription in E. coli. This inhibition can be relieved by adding lactose or isopropyl-β-D-thiogalactopyranoside (IPTG).
   4046..4634    -  rep_origin     ori: high-copy-number ColE1/pMB1/pBR322/pUC origin of replication
   4805..5665    -  CDS            AmpR: β-lactamase; bla; confers resistance to ampicillin, carbenicillin, and related antibiotics
   5666..5770    -  promoter       AmpR promoter: bla
>Addgene plasmid #201489 | NbV5-HiBiT | addgene full sequence | sequence record 395362 | Addgene NGS Result
GACGGATCGGGAGATCTCCCGATCCCCTATGGTGCACTCTCAGTACAATCTGCTCTGATGCCGCATAGTT
AAGCCAGTATCTGCTCCCTGCTTGTGTGTTGGAGGTCGCTGAGTAGTGCGCGAGCAAAATTTAAGCTACA
ACAAGGCAAGGCTTGACCGACAATTGCATGAAGAATCTGCTTAGGGTTAGGCGTTTTGCGCTGCTTCGCG
ATGTACGGGCCAGATATACGCGTTGACATTGATTATTGACTAGTTATTAATAGTAATCAATTACGGGGTC
ATTAGTTCATAGCCCATATATGGAGTTCCGCGTTACATAACTTACGGTAAATGGCCCGCCTGGCTGACCG
CCCAACGACCCCCGCCCATTGACGTCAATAATGACGTATGTTCCCATAGTAACGCCAATAGGGACTTTCC
ATTGACGTCAATGGGTGGAGTATTTACGGTAAACTGCCCACTTGGCAGTACATCAAGTGTATCATATGCC
AAGTACGCCCCCTATTGACGTCAATGACGGTAAATGGCCCGCCTGGCATTATGCCCAGTACATGACCTTA
TGGGACTTTCCTACTTGGCAGTACATCTACGTATTAGTCATCGCTATTACCATGGTGATGCGGTTTTGGC
AGTACATCAATGGGCGTGGATAGCGGTTTGACTCACGGGGATTTCCAAGTCTCCACCCCATTGACGTCAA
TGGGAGTTTGTTTTGGCACCAAAATCAACGGGACTTTCCAAAATGTCGTAACAACTCCGCCCCATTGACG
CAAATGGGCGGTAGGCGTGTACGGTGGGAGGTCTATATAAGCAGAGCTCTCTGGCTAACTAGAGAACCCA
CTGCTTACTGGCTTATCGAAATTAATACGACTCACTATAGGGAGACCCAAGCTGGCTAGCGTTTAAACTT
AAGCTTACCATGGCTGAAGTGCAGCTGCAAGCCAGCGGCGGAGGCTTCGTGCAGCCCGGCGGATCTCTGA
GACTGTCTTGTGCCGCTTCTGGCACCACCAGCTTCGGCGATACAATGGGCTGGTTCCGGCAGGCCCCTGG
AAAGGAAAGAGAGTTTGTGTCCGCCATCTCCAGACAGGGCGACAAGCACTACTATGCCGACAGCGTGAAA
GGCAGATTCACAATCAGCCGGGACAACAGCAAGAACACCGTGTACCTGCAGATGAACTCTCTGAGAGCCG
AAGATACCGCCACCTACTACTGCGCCGAGTGGATGAATACCAGACGCGAGTTCATCACCCCTTACTGGGG
CCAGGGAACACAGGTGACCGTGTCTAGCGGATCCGGTGGTGGCGGGAGCGGAGGTGGAGGCTCGGTGAGC
GGCTGGCGGCTGTTCAAGAAGATTAGCTAATCTAGAGGGCCCGTTTAAACCCGCTGATCAGCCTCGACTG
TGCCTTCTAGTTGCCAGCCATCTGTTGTTTGCCCCTCCCCCGTGCCTTCCTTGACCCTGGAAGGTGCCAC
TCCCACTGTCCTTTCCTAATAAAATGAGGAAATTGCATCGCATTGTCTGAGTAGGTGTCATTCTATTCTG
GGGGGTGGGGTGGGGCAGGACAGCAAGGGGGAGGATTGGGAAGACAATAGCAGGCATGCTGGGGATGCGG
TGGGCTCTATGGCTTCTGAGGCGGAAAGAACCAGCTGGGGCTCTAGGGGGTATCCCC
[124 nt withheld, positions 1668-1791]
C
[91 nt withheld, positions 1793-1883]
A
[49 nt withheld, positions 1885-1933]
CCTTTGACGTTGGAGTCCACGTTCTTT
[37 nt withheld, positions 1961-1997]
ACCCTATCTCGGTCTATTCTTTTGATTTATAAGGGATTTTGCCGATTTCGGCCTATTGGTTAAAAAATGA
GCTGATTTAACAAAAATTTAACGCGAATTAATTCTGTGGAATGTGTGTCAGTTAGGGTGTGGAAAGTCCC
CAGGCTCCCCAGCAGGCAGAAGTATGCAAAGCATGCATCTCAATTAGTCAGCAACCAGGTGTGGAAAGTC
CCCAGGCTCCCCAGCAGGCAGAAGTATGCAAAGCATGCATCTCAATTAGTCAGCAACCATAGTCCCGCCC
CTAACTCCGCCCATCCCGCCCCTAACTCCGCCCAGTTCCGCCCATTCTCCGCCCCATGGCTGACTAATTT
TTTTTATTTATGCAGAGGCCGAGGCCGCCTCTGCCTCTGAGCTATTCCAGAAGTAGTGAGGAGGCTTTTT
TGGAGGCCTAGGCTTTTGCAAAAAGCTCCCGGGAGCTTGTATATCCATTTTCGGATCTGATCAAGAGACA
GGATGAGGATCGTTTCGCATGATTGAACAAGATGGATTGCACGCAGGTTCTCCGGCCGCTTGGGTGGAGA
GGCTATTCGGCTATGACTGGGCACAACAGACAATCGGCTGCTCTGATGCCGCCGTGTTCCGGCTGTCAGC
GCAGGGGCGCCCGGTTCTTTTTGTCAAGACCGACCTGTCCGGTGCCCTGAATGAACTGCAGGACGAGGCA
GCGCGGCTATCGTGGCTGGCCACGACGGGCGTTCCTTGCGCAGCTGTGCTCGACGTTGTCACTGAAGCGG
GAAGGGACTGGCTGCTATTGGGCGAAGTGCCGGGGCAGGATCTCCTGTCATCTCACCTTGCTCCTGCCGA
GAAAGTATCCATCATGGCTGATGCAATGCGGCGGCTGCATACGCTTGATCCGGCTACCTGCCCATTCGAC
CACCAAGCGAAACATCGCATCGAGCGAGCACGTACTCGGATGGAAGCCGGTCTTGTCGATCAGGATGATC
TGGACGAAGAGCATCAGGGGCTCGCGCCAGCCGAACTGTTCGCCAGGCTCAAGGCGCGCATGCCCGACGG
CGAGGATCTCGTCGTGACCCATGGCGATGCCTGCTTGCCGAATATCATGGTGGAAAATGGCCGCTTTTCT
GGATTCATCGACTGTGGCCGGCTGGGTGTGGCGGACCGCTATCAGGACATAGCGTTGGCTACCCGTGATA
TTGCTGAAGAGCTTGGCGGCGAATGGGCTGACCGCTTCCTCGTGCTTTACGGTATCGCCGCTCCCGATTC
GCAGCGCATCGCCTTCTATCGCCTTCTTGACGAGTTCTTCTGAGCGGGACTCTGGGGTTCGAAATGACCG
ACCAAGCGACGCCCAACCTGCCATCACGAGATTTCGATTCCACCGCCGCCTTCTATGAAAGGTTGGGCTT
CGGAATCGTTTTCCGGGACGCCGGCTGGATGATCCTCCAGCGCGGGGATCTCATGCTGGAGTTCTTCGCC
CACCCCAACTTGTTTATTGCAGCTTATAATGGTTACAAATAAAGCAATAGCATCACAAATTTCACAAATA
AAGCATTTTTTTCACTGCATTCTAGTTGTGGTTTGTCCAAACTCATCAATGTATCTTATCATGTCTGTAT
ACCGTCGACCTCTAGCTAGAGCTTGGCGTAATCATGGTCATAGCTGTTTCCTGTGTGAAATTGTTATCCG
CTCACAATTCCACACAACATACGAGCCGGAAGCATAAAGTGTAAAGCCTGGGGTGCCTAATGAGTGAGCT
AACTCACATTAATTGCGTTGCGCTCACTGCCCGCTTTCCAGTCGGGAAACCTGTCGTGCCAGCTGCATTA
ATGAATCGGCCAACGCGCGGGGAGAGGCGGTTTGCGTATTGGGCGCTCTTCCGCTTCCTCGCTCACTGAC
TCGCTGCGCTCGGTCGTTCGGCTGCGGCGAGCGGTATCAGCTCACTCAAAGGCGGTAATACGGTTATCCA
CAGAATCAGGGGATAACGCAGGAAAGAACATGTGAGCAAAAGGCCAGCAAAAGGCCAGGAACCGTAAAAA
GGCCGCGTTGCTGGCGTTTTTCCATAGGCTCCGCCCCCCTGACGAGCATCACAAAAATCGACGCTCAAGT
CAGAGGTGGCGAAACCCGACAGGACTATAAAGATACCAGGCGTTTCCCCCTGGAAGCTCCCTCGTGCGCT
CTCCTGTTCCGACCCTGCCGCTTACCGGATACCTGTCCGCCTTTCTCCCTTCGGGAAGCGTGGCGCTTTC
TCATAGCTCACGCTGTAGGTATCTCAGTTCGGTGTAGGTCGTTCGCTCCAAGCTGGGCTGTGTGCACGAA
CCCCCCGTTCAGCCCGACCGCTGCGCCTTATCCGGTAACTATCGTCTTGAGTCCAACCCGGTAAGACACG
ACTTATCGCCACTGGCAGCAGCCACTGGTAACAGGATTAGCAGAGCGAGGTATGTAGGCGGTGCTACAGA
GTTCTTGAAGTGGTGGCCTAACTACGGCTACACTAGAAGAACAGTATTTGGTATCTGCGCTCTGCTGAAG
CCAGTTACCTTCGGAAAAAGAGTTGGTAGCTCTTGATCCGGCAAACAAACCACCGCTGGTAGCGGTGGTT
TTTTTGTTTGCAAGCAGCAGATTACGCGCAGAAAAAAAGGATCTCAAGAAGATCCTTTGATCTTTTCTAC
GGGGTCTGACGCTCAGTGGAACGAAAACTCACGTTAAGGGATTTTGGTCATGAGATTATCAAAAAGGATC
TTCACCTAGATCCTTTTAAATTAAAAATGAAGTTTTAAATCAATCTAAAGTATATATGAGTAAACTTGGT
CTGACAGTTACCAATGCTTAATCAGTGAGGCACCTATCTCAGCGATCTGTCTATTTCGTTCATCCATAGT
TGCCTGACTCCCCGTCGTGTAGATAACTACGATACGGGAGGGCTTACCATCTGGCCCCAGTGCTGCAATG
ATACCGCGAGACCCACGCTCACCGGCTCCAGATTTATCAGCAATAAACCAGCCAGCCGGAAGGGCCGAGC
GCAGAAGTGGTCCTGCAACTTTATCCGCCTCCATCCAGTCTATTAATTGTTGCCGGGAAGCTAGAGTAAG
TAGTTCGCCAGTTAATAGTTTGCGCAACGTTGTTGCCATTGCTACAGGCATCGTGGTGTCACGCTCGTCG
TTTGGTATGGCTTCATTCAGCTCCGGTTCCCAACGATCAAGGCGAGTTACATGATCCCCCATGTTGTGCA
AAAAAGCGGTTAGCTCCTTCGGTCCTCCGATCGTTGTCAGAAGTAAGTTGGCCGCAGTGTTATCACTCAT
GGTTATGGCAGCACTGCATAATTCTCTTACTGTCATGCCATCCGTAAGATGCTTTTCTGTGACTGGTGAG
TACTCAACCAAGTCATTCTGAGAATAGTGTATGCGGCGACCGAGTTGCTCTTGCCCGGCGTCAATACGGG
ATAATACCGCGCCACATAGCAGAACTTTAAAAGTGCTCATCATTGGAAAACGTTCTTCGGGGCGAAAACT
CTCAAGGATCTTACCGCTGTTGAGATCCAGTTCGATGTAACCCACTCGTGCACCCAACTGATCTTCAGCA
TCTTTTACTTTCACCAGCGTTTCTGGGTGAGCAAAAACAGGAAGGCAAAATGCCGCAAAAAAGGGAATAA
GGGCGACACGGAAATGTTGAATACTCATACTCTTCCTTTTTCAATATTATTGAAGCATTTATCAGGGTTA
TTGTCTCATGAGCGGATACATATTTGAATGTATTTAGAAAAATAAACAAATAGGGGTTCCGCGCACATTT
CCCCGAAAAGTGCCACCTGACGTC
